Addgene plasmid #77538: DYRK2 gRNA (BRDN0001149060)
Purpose: 3rd generation lentiviral gRNA plasmid targeting human DYRK2
Depositing lab: John Doench & David Root. Depositing organization: Broad Institute. Publication: Optimized sgRNA design to maximize activity and minimize off-target effects of CRISPR-Cas9. Doench JG, Fusi N, Sullender M, Hegde M, Vaimberg EW, Donovan KF, Smith I, Tothova Z, Wilen C, Orchard R, Virgin HW, Listgarten J, Root DE. Nat Biotechnol. 2016 Jan 18. doi: 10.1038/nbt.3437. PubMed 26780180.
Backbone
  Vector backbone: lentiGuide-Puro
  Backbone manufacturer: Zhang Lab (Addgene plasmid # 52963)
  Vector type: Mammalian Expression, Lentiviral, CRISPR
  Selectable markers: Puromycin
Growth in bacteria
  Bacterial resistance: Ampicillin, 100 μg/mL
  Growth temperature: 37°C
  Growth strain: DH5alpha
  Copy number: High Copy
Gene/Insert
  Gene/Insert name: DYRK2 (alt names: DYRK2; NM_003583.3)
  gRNA/shRNA sequence: CTAAATGCTAAGAAGCGCCA
  Species: H. sapiens (human)
  Entrez Gene: DYRK2
  Promoter: hU6
  Cloning method: Unknown
  Sequencing primers: 5′ U6-F; 3′ pS2-R
Terms and licenses: Academic/Nonprofit Terms; Industry Terms: Not Available to Industry
Depositor comments: The gRNA was designed to target the following Genbank reference sequence(s): NM_003583.3,NM_006482.2. Note that this plasmid does NOT contain Cas9. It should be used in conjunction with lentiCas9-Blast (Addgene #52962) or otherwise with cell lines already expressing Cas9. Browse the full kinome gRNA library at http://www.addgene.org/pooled-library/broadgpp-human-kinome/ or visit http://www.broadinstitute.org/rnai/public/ for detailed protocols and information.
How to cite: DYRK2 gRNA (BRDN0001149060) was a gift from John Doench & David Root (Addgene plasmid # 77538 ; http://n2t.net/addgene:77538 ; RRID:Addgene_77538)
