[The description below was written by a language model from this plasmid's Addgene catalogue record and pLannotate feature annotations shown in this document.]
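Description:
DYRK2 gRNA (BRDN0001149060) is a third-generation lentiviral guide RNA plasmid built on the lentiGuide-Puro backbone and designed to target the human kinase gene DYRK2 for CRISPR-Cas9 editing. In bacteria it is maintained as a high-copy plasmid through a ColE1/pUC-type origin and selected with ampicillin via the β-lactamase gene. An f1 origin, an SV40 origin and poly(A) signal, and remnants of lac and phage promoter elements are also annotated in the backbone.

The lentiviral cassette begins with an RSV promoter fused to a truncated HIV-1 5' LTR, which makes genomic RNA production in packaging cells independent of Tat. It is followed by the Ψ packaging signal with a partial gag sequence, then the Rev response element for Rev-dependent nuclear export. At the far end sits a ΔU3 self-inactivating 3' LTR. Between the LTRs, a human U6 RNA polymerase III promoter drives the DYRK2-specific spacer joined to the Streptococcus pyogenes gRNA scaffold. A cPPT/CTS element, which aids nuclear import of the preintegration complex, lies downstream of the scaffold. A second unit uses the EF-1α core promoter with its intron A to express puromycin N-acetyltransferase, allowing selection of transduced mammalian cells, and a WPRE enhances transcript expression.

The plasmid carries no Cas9, so it is meant to be used with a separate Cas9 lentivector or in cells that already express Cas9. The guide was designed against DYRK2 reference transcripts and belongs to a human kinome gRNA collection, making it suited to knockout experiments on this kinase.
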