Features (pLannotate 1.2.2; 29 found; start..end, strand, type, name):
     14..80      +  CDS            small t antigen (fragment): SV40 (simian virus 40) small t antigen
    106..317     +  promoter       EF-1α core promoter: core promoter for human elongation factor EF-1α
    318..1256    +  intron         EF-1α intron A: intron upstream of the start codon of human EF-1α
   1278..1877    +  CDS            PuroR (fragment): puromycin N-acetyltransferase; pac from Streptomyces; confers resistance to puromycin
   1893..2481    +  misc_feature   WPRE: woodchuck hepatitis virus posttranscriptional regulatory element
   2532..2551    +  misc_feature   cPPT/CTS (fragment): central polypurine tract and central termination sequence of HIV-1
   2553..2786    +  LTR            3' LTR (ΔU3): self-inactivating 3' long terminal repeat (LTR) from HIV-1
   2864..2985    +  polyA_signal   SV40 poly(A) signal: SV40 polyadenylation signal
   3025..3160    +  rep_origin     SV40 ori: SV40 origin of replication
   3181..3199    -  promoter       T7 promoter: promoter for bacteriophage T7 RNA polymerase
   3207..3362    +  CDS            lacZα (fragment): LacZα fragment of β-galactosidase; lacZ fragment
   3367..3795    +  rep_origin     f1 ori (sequence partly withheld): f1 bacteriophage origin of replication; arrow indicates direction of (+) strand synthesis
   3848..3952    +  promoter       AmpR promoter: bla
   3953..4813    +  CDS            AmpR: β-lactamase; bla; confers resistance to ampicillin, carbenicillin, and related antibiotics
   4984..5572    +  rep_origin     ori: high-copy-number ColE1/pMB1/pBR322/pUC origin of replication
   5755..5847    +  CDS            lacI (fragment): lac repressor; lacI; The lac repressor binds to the lac operator to inhibit transcription in E. coli. This inhibition can be relieved by adding lactose or isopropyl-β-D-thiogalactopyranoside (IPTG).
   5860..5881    +  protein_bind   CAP binding site: CAP binding activates transcription in the presence of cAMP. E. coli catabolite activator protein
   5896..5926    +  promoter       lac promoter: promoter for the E. coli lac operon
   5934..5950    +  protein_bind   lac operator: The lac repressor binds to the lac operator to inhibit transcription in E. coli. This inhibition can be relieved by adding lactose or isopropyl-β-D-thiogalactopyranoside (IPTG). lac repressor encoded by lacI
   5995..6013    +  promoter       T3 promoter: promoter for bacteriophage T3 RNA polymerase
   6041..6267    +  promoter       RSV promoter: Rous sarcoma virus enhancer/promoter
   6268..6448    +  LTR            5' LTR (truncated): truncated 5' long terminal repeat (LTR) from HIV-1
   6495..6620    +  misc_feature   HIV-1 Ψ: packaging signal of human immunodeficiency virus type 1
   6604..6967    +  CDS            HIV-1 gag (fragment): gag protein from human immunodeficiency virus 1; gag
   7113..7346    +  misc_feature   RRE: The Rev response element (RRE) of HIV-1 allows for Rev-dependent mRNA export from the nucleus to the cytoplasm.
   7723..7749    +  CDS            Rev (fragment): human immunodeficiency virus 1 (HIV-1) Rev protein; rev; enhances nuclear export of unspliced and incompletely spliced viral mRNAs
   7753..7993    +  promoter       U6 promoter: RNA polymerase III promoter for human U6 snRNA
   8023..8098    +  misc_RNA       gRNA scaffold: guide RNA scaffold for the Streptococcus pyogenes CRISPR/Cas9 system
   8154..8271    +  misc_feature   cPPT/CTS: central polypurine tract and central termination sequence of HIV-1
>Addgene plasmid #77538 | DYRK2 gRNA (BRDN0001149060) | addgene full sequence | sequence record 187954 | Addgene Assembled Sequence
CCCGGGTGCAAAGATGGATAAAGTTTTAAACAGAGAGGAATCTTTGCAGCTAATGGACCTTCTAGGTCTT
GAAAGGAGTGGGAATTGGCTCCGGTGCCCGTCAGTGGGCAGAGCGCACATCGCCCACAGTCCCCGAGAAG
TTGGGGGGAGGGGTCGGCAATTGATCCGGTGCCTAGAGAAGGTGGCGCGGGGTAAACTGGGAAAGTGATG
TCGTGTACTGGCTCCGCCTTTTTCCCGAGGGTGGGGGAGAACCGTATATAAGTGCAGTAGTCGCCGTGAA
CGTTCTTTTTCGCAACGGGTTTGCCGCCAGAACACAGGTAAGTGCCGTGTGTGGTTCCCGCGGGCCTGGC
CTCTTTACGGGTTATGGCCCTTGCGTGCCTTGAATTACTTCCACCTGGCTGCAGTACGTGATTCTTGATC
CCGAGCTTCGGGTTGGAAGTGGGTGGGAGAGTTCGAGGCCTTGCGCTTAAGGAGCCCCTTCGCCTCGTGC
TTGAGTTGAGGCCTGGCCTGGGCGCTGGGGCCGCCGCGTGCGAATCTGGTGGCACCTTCGCGCCTGTCTC
GCTGCTTTCGATAAGTCTCTAGCCATTTAAAATTTTTGATGACCTGCTGCGACGCTTTTTTTCTGGCAAG
ATAGTCTTGTAAATGCGGGCCAAGATCTGCACACTGGTATTTCGGTTTTTGGGGCCGCGGGCGGCGACGG
GGCCCGTGCGTCCCAGCGCACATGTTCGGCGAGGCGGGGCCTGCGAGCGCGGCCACCGAGAATCGGACGG
GGGTAGTCTCAAGCTGGCCGGCCTGCTCTGGTGCCTGGCCTCGCGCCGCCGTGTATCGCCCCGCCCTGGG
CGGCAAGGCTGGCCCGGTCGGCACCAGTTGCGTGAGCGGAAAGATGGCCGCTTCCCGGCCCTGCTGCAGG
GAGCTCAAAATGGAGGACGCGGCGCTCGGGAGAGCGGGCGGGTGAGTCACCCACACAAAGGAAAAGGGCC
TTTCCGTCCTCAGCCGTCGCTTCATGTGACTCCACGGAGTACCGGGCGCCGTCCAGGCACCTCGATTAGT
TCTCGAGCTTTTGGAGTACGTCGTCTTTAGGTTGGGGGGAGGGGTTTTATGCGATGGAGTTTCCCCACAC
TGAGTGGGTGGAGACTGAAGTTAGGCCAGCTTGGCACTTGATGTAATTCTCCTTGGAATTTGCCCTTTTT
GAGTTTGGATCTTGGTTCATTCTCAAGCCTCAGACAGTGGTTCAAAGTTTTTTTCTTCCATTTCAGGTGT
CGTGACGTACGGCCACCATGACCGAGTACAAGCCCACGGTGCGCCTCGCCACCCGCGACGACGTCCCCAG
GGCCGTACGCACCCTCGCCGCCGCGTTCGCCGACTACCCCGCCACGCGCCACACCGTCGATCCGGACCGC
CACATCGAGCGGGTCACCGAGCTGCAAGAACTCTTCCTCACGCGCGTCGGGCTCGACATCGGCAAGGTGT
GGGTCGCGGACGACGGCGCCGCCGTGGCGGTCTGGACCACGCCGGAGAGCGTCGAAGCGGGGGCGGTGTT
CGCCGAGATCGGCCCGCGCATGGCCGAGTTGAGCGGTTCCCGGCTGGCCGCGCAGCAACAGATGGAAGGC
CTCCTGGCGCCGCACCGGCCCAAGGAGCCCGCGTGGTTCCTGGCCACCGTCGGAGTCTCGCCCGACCACC
AGGGCAAGGGTCTGGGCAGCGCCGTCGTGCTCCCCGGAGTGGAGGCGGCCGAGCGCGCCGGGGTGCCCGC
CTTCCTGGAGACCTCCGCGCCCCGCAACCTCCCCTTCTACGAGCGGCTCGGCTTCACCGTCACCGCCGAC
GTCGAGGTGCCCGAAGGACCGCGCACCTGGTGCATGACCCGCAAGCCCGGTGCCTGAACGCGTTAAGTCG
ACAATCAACCTCTGGATTACAAAATTTGTGAAAGATTGACTGGTATTCTTAACTATGTTGCTCCTTTTAC
GCTATGTGGATACGCTGCTTTAATGCCTTTGTATCATGCTATTGCTTCCCGTATGGCTTTCATTTTCTCC
TCCTTGTATAAATCCTGGTTGCTGTCTCTTTATGAGGAGTTGTGGCCCGTTGTCAGGCAACGTGGCGTGG
TGTGCACTGTGTTTGCTGACGCAACCCCCACTGGTTGGGGCATTGCCACCACCTGTCAGCTCCTTTCCGG
GACTTTCGCTTTCCCCCTCCCTATTGCCACGGCGGAACTCATCGCCGCCTGCCTTGCCCGCTGCTGGACA
GGGGCTCGGCTGTTGGGCACTGACAATTCCGTGGTGTTGTCGGGGAAATCATCGTCCTTTCCTTGGCTGC
TCGCCTGTGTTGCCACCTGGATTCTGCGCGGGACGTCCTTCTGCTACGTCCCTTCGGCCCTCAATCCAGC
GGACCTTCCTTCCCGCGGCCTGCTGCCGGCTCTGCGGCCTCTTCCGCGTCTTCGCCTTCGCCCTCAGACG
AGTCGGATCTCCCTTTGGGCCGCCTCCCCGCGTCGACTTTAAGACCAATGACTTACAAGGCAGCTGTAGA
TCTTAGCCACTTTTTAAAAGAAAAGGGGGGACTGGAAGGGCTAATTCACTCCCAACGAAGACAAGATCTG
CTTTTTGCTTGTACTGGGTCTCTCTGGTTAGACCAGATCTGAGCCTGGGAGCTCTCTGGCTAACTAGGGA
ACCCACTGCTTAAGCCTCAATAAAGCTTGCCTTGAGTGCTTCAAGTAGTGTGTGCCCGTCTGTTGTGTGA
CTCTGGTAACTAGAGATCCCTCAGACCCTTTTAGTCAGTGTGGAAAATCTCTAGCAGTACGTATAGTAGT
TCATGTCATCTTATTATTCAGTATTTATAACTTGCAAAGAAATGAATATCAGAGAGTGAGAGGAACTTGT
TTATTGCAGCTTATAATGGTTACAAATAAAGCAATAGCATCACAAATTTCACAAATAAAGCATTTTTTTC
ACTGCATTCTAGTTGTGGTTTGTCCAAACTCATCAATGTATCTTATCATGTCTGGCTCTAGCTATCCCGC
CCCTAACTCCGCCCATCCCGCCCCTAACTCCGCCCAGTTCCGCCCATTCTCCGCCCCATGGCTGACTAAT
TTTTTTTATTTATGCAGAGGCCGAGGCCGCCTCGGCCTCTGAGCTATTCCAGAAGTAGTGAGGAGGCTTT
TTTGGAGGCCTAGGGACGTACCCAATTCGCCCTATAGTGAGTCGTATTACGCGCGCTCACTGGCCGTCGT
TTTACAACGTCGTGACTGGGAAAACCCTGGCGTTACCCAACTTAATCGCCTTGCAGCACATCCCCCTTTC
GCCAGCTGGCGTAATAGCGAAGAGGCCCGCACCGATCGCCCTTCCCAACAGTTGCGCAGCCTGAATGGCG
AATGGG
[124 nt withheld, positions 3367-3490]
C
[91 nt withheld, positions 3492-3582]
A
[49 nt withheld, positions 3584-3632]
CCTTTGACGTTGGAGTCCACGTTCTTT
[37 nt withheld, positions 3660-3696]
ACCCTATCTCGGTCTATTCTTTTGATTTATAAGGGATTTTGCCGATTTCGGCCTATTGGTTAAAAAATGA
GCTGATTTAACAAAAATTTAACGCGAATTTTAACAAAATATTAACGCTTACAATTTAGGTGGCACTTTTC
GGGGAAATGTGCGCGGAACCCCTATTTGTTTATTTTTCTAAATACATTCAAATATGTATCCGCTCATGAG
ACAATAACCCTGATAAATGCTTCAATAATATTGAAAAAGGAAGAGTATGAGTATTCAACATTTCCGTGTC
GCCCTTATTCCCTTTTTTGCGGCATTTTGCCTTCCTGTTTTTGCTCACCCAGAAACGCTGGTGAAAGTAA
AAGATGCTGAAGATCAGTTGGGTGCACGAGTGGGTTACATCGAACTGGATCTCAACAGCGGTAAGATCCT
TGAGAGTTTTCGCCCCGAAGAACGTTTTCCAATGATGAGCACTTTTAAAGTTCTGCTATGTGGCGCGGTA
TTATCCCGTATTGACGCCGGGCAAGAGCAACTCGGTCGCCGCATACACTATTCTCAGAATGACTTGGTTG
AGTACTCACCAGTCACAGAAAAGCATCTTACGGATGGCATGACAGTAAGAGAATTATGCAGTGCTGCCAT
AACCATGAGTGATAACACTGCGGCCAACTTACTTCTGACAACGATCGGAGGACCGAAGGAGCTAACCGCT
TTTTTGCACAACATGGGGGATCATGTAACTCGCCTTGATCGTTGGGAACCGGAGCTGAATGAAGCCATAC
CAAACGACGAGCGTGACACCACGATGCCTGTAGCAATGGCAACAACGTTGCGCAAACTATTAACTGGCGA
ACTACTTACTCTAGCTTCCCGGCAACAATTAATAGACTGGATGGAGGCGGATAAAGTTGCAGGACCACTT
CTGCGCTCGGCCCTTCCGGCTGGCTGGTTTATTGCTGATAAATCTGGAGCCGGTGAGCGTGGGTCTCGCG
GTATCATTGCAGCACTGGGGCCAGATGGTAAGCCCTCCCGTATCGTAGTTATCTACACGACGGGGAGTCA
GGCAACTATGGATGAACGAAATAGACAGATCGCTGAGATAGGTGCCTCACTGATTAAGCATTGGTAACTG
TCAGACCAAGTTTACTCATATATACTTTAGATTGATTTAAAACTTCATTTTTAATTTAAAAGGATCTAGG
TGAAGATCCTTTTTGATAATCTCATGACCAAAATCCCTTAACGTGAGTTTTCGTTCCACTGAGCGTCAGA
CCCCGTAGAAAAGATCAAAGGATCTTCTTGAGATCCTTTTTTTCTGCGCGTAATCTGCTGCTTGCAAACA
AAAAAACCACCGCTACCAGCGGTGGTTTGTTTGCCGGATCAAGAGCTACCAACTCTTTTTCCGAAGGTAA
CTGGCTTCAGCAGAGCGCAGATACCAAATACTGTTCTTCTAGTGTAGCCGTAGTTAGGCCACCACTTCAA
GAACTCTGTAGCACCGCCTACATACCTCGCTCTGCTAATCCTGTTACCAGTGGCTGCTGCCAGTGGCGAT
AAGTCGTGTCTTACCGGGTTGGACTCAAGACGATAGTTACCGGATAAGGCGCAGCGGTCGGGCTGAACGG
GGGGTTCGTGCACACAGCCCAGCTTGGAGCGAACGACCTACACCGAACTGAGATACCTACAGCGTGAGCT
ATGAGAAAGCGCCACGCTTCCCGAAGGGAGAAAGGCGGACAGGTATCCGGTAAGCGGCAGGGTCGGAACA
GGAGAGCGCACGAGGGAGCTTCCAGGGGGAAACGCCTGGTATCTTTATAGTCCTGTCGGGTTTCGCCACC
TCTGACTTGAGCGTCGATTTTTGTGATGCTCGTCAGGGGGGCGGAGCCTATGGAAAAACGCCAGCAACGC
GGCCTTTTTACGGTTCCTGGCCTTTTGCTGGCCTTTTGCTCACATGTTCTTTCCTGCGTTATCCCCTGAT
TCTGTGGATAACCGTATTACCGCCTTTGAGTGAGCTGATACCGCTCGCCGCAGCCGAACGACCGAGCGCA
GCGAGTCAGTGAGCGAGGAAGCGGAAGAGCGCCCAATACGCAAACCGCCTCTCCCCGCGCGTTGGCCGAT
TCATTAATGCAGCTGGCACGACAGGTTTCCCGACTGGAAAGCGGGCAGTGAGCGCAACGCAATTAATGTG
AGTTAGCTCACTCATTAGGCACCCCAGGCTTTACACTTTATGCTTCCGGCTCGTATGTTGTGTGGAATTG
TGAGCGGATAACAATTTCACACAGGAAACAGCTATGACCATGATTACGCCAAGCGCGCAATTAACCCTCA
CTAAAGGGAACAAAAGCTGGAGCTGCAAGCTTAATGTAGTCTTATGCAATACTCTTGTAGTCTTGCAACA
TGGTAACGATGAGTTAGCAACATGCCTTACAAGGAGAGAAAAAGCACCGTGCATGCCGATTGGTGGAAGT
AAGGTGGTACGATCGTGCCTTATTAGGAAGGCAACAGACGGGTCTGACATGGATTGGACGAACCACTGAA
TTGCCGCATTGCAGAGATATTGTATTTAAGTGCCTAGCTCGATACATAAACGGGTCTCTCTGGTTAGACC
AGATCTGAGCCTGGGAGCTCTCTGGCTAACTAGGGAACCCACTGCTTAAGCCTCAATAAAGCTTGCCTTG
AGTGCTTCAAGTAGTGTGTGCCCGTCTGTTGTGTGACTCTGGTAACTAGAGATCCCTCAGACCCTTTTAG
TCAGTGTGGAAAATCTCTAGCAGTGGCGCCCGAACAGGGACTTGAAAGCGAAAGGGAAACCAGAGGAGCT
CTCTCGACGCAGGACTCGGCTTGCTGAAGCGCGCACGGCAAGAGGCGAGGGGCGGCGACTGGTGAGTACG
CCAAAAATTTTGACTAGCGGAGGCTAGAAGGAGAGAGATGGGTGCGAGAGCGTCAGTATTAAGCGGGGGA
GAATTAGATCGCGATGGGAAAAAATTCGGTTAAGGCCAGGGGGAAAGAAAAAATATAAATTAAAACATAT
AGTATGGGCAAGCAGGGAGCTAGAACGATTCGCAGTTAATCCTGGCCTGTTAGAAACATCAGAAGGCTGT
AGACAAATACTGGGACAGCTACAACCATCCCTTCAGACAGGATCAGAAGAACTTAGATCATTATATAATA
CAGTAGCAACCCTCTATTGTGTGCATCAAAGGATAGAGATAAAAGACACCAAGGAAGCTTTAGACAAGAT
AGAGGAAGAGCAAAACAAAAGTAAGACCACCGCACAGCAAGCGGCCGCTGATCTTCAGACCTGGAGGAGG
AGATATGAGGGACAATTGGAGAAGTGAATTATATAAATATAAAGTAGTAAAAATTGAACCATTAGGAGTA
GCACCCACCAAGGCAAAGAGAAGAGTGGTGCAGAGAGAAAAAAGAGCAGTGGGAATAGGAGCTTTGTTCC
TTGGGTTCTTGGGAGCAGCAGGAAGCACTATGGGCGCAGCGTCAATGACGCTGACGGTACAGGCCAGACA
ATTATTGTCTGGTATAGTGCAGCAGCAGAACAATTTGCTGAGGGCTATTGAGGCGCAACAGCATCTGTTG
CAACTCACAGTCTGGGGCATCAAGCAGCTCCAGGCAAGAATCCTGGCTGTGGAAAGATACCTAAAGGATC
AACAGCTCCTGGGGATTTGGGGTTGCTCTGGAAAACTCATTTGCACCACTGCTGTGCCTTGGAATGCTAG
TTGGAGTAATAAATCTCTGGAACAGATTTGGAATCACACGACCTGGATGGAGTGGGACAGAGAAATTAAC
AATTACACAAGCTTAATACACTCCTTAATTGAAGAATCGCAAAACCAGCAAGAAAAGAATGAACAAGAAT
TATTGGAATTAGATAAATGGGCAAGTTTGTGGAATTGGTTTAACATAACAAATTGGCTGTGGTATATAAA
ATTATTCATAATGATAGTAGGAGGCTTGGTAGGTTTAAGAATAGTTTTTGCTGTACTTTCTATAGTGAAT
AGAGTTAGGCAGGGATATTCACCATTATCGTTTCAGACCCACCTCCCAACCCCGAGGGGACCCAGAGAGG
GCCTATTTCCCATGATTCCTTCATATTTGCATATACGATACAAGGCTGTTAGAGAGATAATTAGAATTAA
TTTGACTGTAAACACAAAGATATTAGTACAAAATACGTGACGTAGAAAGTAATAATTTCTTGGGTAGTTT
GCAGTTTTAAAATTATGTTTTAAAATGGACTATCATATGCTTACCGTAACTTGAAAGTATTTCGATTTCT
TGGCTTTATATATCTTGTGGAAAGGACGAAACACCGCTAAATGCTAAGAAGCGCCAGTTTTAGAGCTAGA
AATAGCAAGTTAAAATAAGGCTAGTCCGTTATCAACTTGAAAAAGTGGCACCGAGTCGGTGCTTTTTTAA
GCTTGGCGTAACTAGATCTTGAGACAAATGGCAGTATTCATCCACAATTTTAAAAGAAAAGGGGGGATTG
GGGGGTACAGTGCAGGGGAAAGAATAGTAGACATAATAGCAACAGACATACAAACTAAAGAATTACAAAA
ACAAATTACAAAAATTCAAAATTTTCGGGTTTATTACAGGGACAGCAGAGATCCACTTTGGCGCCGGCTC
GAGGGGG
