>Addgene plasmid #77538 | DYRK2 gRNA (BRDN0001149060) | depositor partial sequence | sequence record 144998 | Target Sequence
CTAAATGCTAAGAAGCGCCA
