>Addgene plasmid #77538 | DYRK2 gRNA (BRDN0001149060) | addgene partial sequence | sequence record 187953 | hU6-F
AGAAAGTAATAATTTCTTGGGTAGTTTGCAGTTTTAAAATTATGTTTTAAAATGGACTATCATATGCTTA
CCGTAACTTGAAAGTATTTCGATTTCTTGGCTTTATATATCTTGTGGAAAGGACGAAACACCGCTAAATG
CTAAGAAGCGCCAGTTTTAGAGCTAGAAATAGCAAGTTAAAATAAGGCTAGTCCGTTATCAACTTGAAAA
AGTGGCACCGAGTCGGTGCTTTTTTAAGCTTGGCGTAACTAGATCTTGAGACAAATGGCAGTATTCATCC
ACAATTTTAAAAGAAAAGGGGGGATTGGGGGGTACAGTGCAGGGGAAAGAATAGTAGACATAATAGCAAC
AGACATACAAACTAAAGAATTACAAAAACAAATTACAAAAATTCAAAATTTTCGGGTTTATTACAGGGAC
AGCAGAGATCCACTTTGGCGCCGGCTCGAGGGGGCCCGGGTGCAAAGATGGATAAAGTTTTAAACAGAGA
GGAATCTTTGCAGCTAATGGACCTTCTAGGTCTTGAAAGGAGTGGGAATTGGCTCCGGTGCCCGTCAGTG
GGCAGAGCGC
